>Addgene plasmid #210346 | NSP14-Flag | addgene full sequence | sequence record 418213 | Addgene NGS Result
GACGGATCGGGAGATCTCCCGATCCCCTATGGTGCACTCTCAGTACAATCTGCTCTGATGCCGCATAGTT
AAGCCAGTATCTGCTCCCTGCTTGTGTGTTGGAGGTCGCTGAGTAGTGCGCGAGCAAAATTTAAGCTACA
ACAAGGCAAGGCTTGACCGACAATTGCATGAAGAATCTGCTTAGGGTTAGGCGTTTTGCGCTGCTTCGCG
ATGTACGGGCCAGATATACGCGTTGACATTGATTATTGACTAGTTATTAATAGTAATCAATTACGGGGTC
ATTAGTTCATAGCCCATATATGGAGTTCCGCGTTACATAACTTACGGTAAATGGCCCGCCTGGCTGACCG
CCCAACGACCCCCGCCCATTGACGTCAATAATGACGTATGTTCCCATAGTAACGCCAATAGGGACTTTCC
ATTGACGTCAATGGGTGGAGTATTTACGGTAAACTGCCCACTTGGCAGTACATCAAGTGTATCATATGCC
AAGTACGCCCCCTATTGACGTCAATGACGGTAAATGGCCCGCCTGGCATTATGCCCAGTACATGACCTTA
TGGGACTTTCCTACTTGGCAGTACATCTACGTATTAGTCATCGCTATTACCATGGTGATGCGGTTTTGGC
AGTACATCAATGGGCGTGGATAGCGGTTTGACTCACGGGGATTTCCAAGTCTCCACCCCATTGACGTCAA
TGGGAGTTTGTTTTGGCACCAAAATCAACGGGACTTTCCAAAATGTCGTAACAACTCCGCCCCATTGACG
CAAATGGGCGGTAGGCGTGTACGGTGGGAGGTCTATATAAGCAGAGCTCTCTGGCTAACTAGAGAACCCA
CTGCTTACTGGCTTATCGAAATTAATACGACTCACTATAGGGAGACCCAAGCTTGGTACCGAGCTCGGAT
CCGCCGCCACCATGGCTGAAAATGTAACGGGCTTGTTTAAAGACTGTAGTAAAGTGATCACAGGACTCCA
CCCCACACAAGCACCTACCCACCTTTCCGTAGATACGAAGTTCAAAACGGAAGGATTGTGTGTGGATATA
CCAGGGATACCAAAGGATATGACGTACCGAAGGCTGATTTCCATGATGGGTTTTAAGATGAATTACCAAG
TTAATGGCTACCCCAACATGTTCATCACCAGGGAGGAGGCAATTAGACACGTAAGAGCCTGGATAGGCTT
CGATGTTGAAGGTTGCCATGCAACCCGGGAAGCCGTAGGCACAAACCTTCCGTTGCAGCTTGGCTTTTCC
ACGGGCGTCAACCTCGTTGCCGTACCGACTGGCTATGTTGACACGCCGAACAACACCGATTTCTCTCGCG
TAAGTGCTAAGCCTCCTCCGGGAGATCAATTCAAGCATCTTATACCTCTCATGTACAAGGGACTGCCGTG
GAATGTAGTTCGCATTAAGATCGTGCAGATGCTCTCCGATACTTTGAAAAATCTGAGCGACAGGGTGGTC
TTCGTTCTGTGGGCACATGGCTTCGAACTTACTTCTATGAAATACTTTGTAAAAATCGGGCCCGAGCGGA
CATGTTGTTTGTGCGACCGACGAGCTACTTGTTTTAGCACAGCATCTGACACCTACGCATGCTGGCACCA
CAGTATAGGCTTCGATTACGTCTACAATCCCTTTATGATAGACGTACAACAATGGGGCTTTACGGGTAAC
TTGCAGAGTAATCACGATCTTTACTGCCAAGTTCATGGGAACGCACACGTGGCCTCCTGCGATGCGATAA
TGACGAGGTGCTTGGCCGTGCACGAGTGCTTTGTTAAGCGGGTCGATTGGACTATAGAGTATCCCATAAT
CGGTGACGAACTTAAAATTAATGCTGCATGCAGGAAAGTGCAGCACATGGTAGTAAAAGCAGCGCTCCTC
GCGGATAAGTTTCCTGTGCTCCACGATATCGGCAACCCTAAGGCCATTAAATGCGTCCCCCAAGCTGATG
TAGAGTGGAAATTCTATGACGCTCAGCCATGTAGTGACAAAGCATACAAGATTGAAGAATTGTTTTATTC
ATATGCGACACACTCCGATAAGTTCACTGACGGAGTTTGTCTCTTTTGGAACTGTAATGTTGATAGGTAT
CCGGCGAATAGCATAGTGTGTCGATTTGACACGCGCGTTCTCTCTAATTTGAACCTCCCTGGCTGCGACG
GGGGGTCTTTGTACGTAAACAAGCATGCATTTCATACCCCAGCTTTTGACAAATCCGCTTTCGTAAATCT
GAAACAACTTCCCTTCTTCTATTATTCAGATAGCCCTTGCGAATCTCACGGTAAGCAAGTGGTTAGTGAC
ATTGACTATGTACCACTTAAAAGTGCAACGTGCATTACACGATGCAATTTGGGGGGCGCGGTTTGCCGAC
ACCATGCCAACGAATACAGATTGTACCTGGATGCATATAACATGATGATAAGTGCAGGGTTTAGTCTTTG
GGTGTATAAGCAGTTCGATACGTATAATCTCTGGAACACATTTACCCGATTGCAGGGCGGTGGTTCAGGA
GGAGGTAGCGACTACAAGGACGACGATGACAAGGGTAGCTAGCTCGAGCATGCATCTAGAGGGCCCTATT
CTATAGTGTCACCTAAATGCTAGAGCTCGCTGATCAGCCTCGACTGTGCCTTCTAGTTGCCAGCCATCTG
TTGTTTGCCCCTCCCCCGTGCCTTCCTTGACCCTGGAAGGTGCCACTCCCACTGTCCTTTCCTAATAAAA
TGAGGAAATTGCATCGCATTGTCTGAGTAGGTGTCATTCTATTCTGGGGGGTGGGGTGGGGCAGGACAGC
AAGGGGGAGGATTGGGAAGACAATAGCAGGCATGCTGGGGATGCGGTGGGCTCTATGGCTTCTGAGGCGG
AAAGAACCAGCTGGGGCTCTAGGGGGTATCCCC
[124 nt withheld, positions 2904-3027]
C
[91 nt withheld, positions 3029-3119]
A
[49 nt withheld, positions 3121-3169]
CCTTTGACGTTGGAGTCCACGTTCTTT
[37 nt withheld, positions 3197-3233]
ACCCTATCTCGGTCTATTCTTTTGATTTATAAGGGATTTTGCCGATTTCGGCCTATTGGTTAAAAAATGA
GCTGATTTAACAAAAATTTAACGCGAATTAATTCTGTGGAATGTGTGTCAGTTAGGGTGTGGAAAGTCCC
CAGGCTCCCCAGCAGGCAGAAGTATGCAAAGCATGCATCTCAATTAGTCAGCAACCAGGTGTGGAAAGTC
CCCAGGCTCCCCAGCAGGCAGAAGTATGCAAAGCATGCATCTCAATTAGTCAGCAACCATAGTCCCGCCC
CTAACTCCGCCCATCCCGCCCCTAACTCCGCCCAGTTCCGCCCATTCTCCGCCCCATGGCTGACTAATTT
TTTTTATTTATGCAGAGGCCGAGGCCGCCTCTGCCTCTGAGCTATTCCAGAAGTAGTGAGGAGGCTTTTT
TGGAGGCCTAGGCTTTTGCAAAAAGCTCCCGGGAGCTTGTATATCCATTTTCGGATCTGATCAAGAGACA
GGATGAGGATCGTTTCGCATGATTGAACAAGATGGATTGCACGCAGGTTCTCCGGCCGCTTGGGTGGAGA
GGCTATTCGGCTATGACTGGGCACAACAGACAATCGGCTGCTCTGATGCCGCCGTGTTCCGGCTGTCAGC
GCAGGGGCGCCCGGTTCTTTTTGTCAAGACCGACCTGTCCGGTGCCCTGAATGAACTGCAGGACGAGGCA
GCGCGGCTATCGTGGCTGGCCACGACGGGCGTTCCTTGCGCAGCTGTGCTCGACGTTGTCACTGAAGCGG
GAAGGGACTGGCTGCTATTGGGCGAAGTGCCGGGGCAGGATCTCCTGTCATCTCACCTTGCTCCTGCCGA
GAAAGTATCCATCATGGCTGATGCAATGCGGCGGCTGCATACGCTTGATCCGGCTACCTGCCCATTCGAC
CACCAAGCGAAACATCGCATCGAGCGAGCACGTACTCGGATGGAAGCCGGTCTTGTCGATCAGGATGATC
TGGACGAAGAGCATCAGGGGCTCGCGCCAGCCGAACTGTTCGCCAGGCTCAAGGCGCGCATGCCCGACGG
CGAGGATCTCGTCGTGACCCATGGCGATGCCTGCTTGCCGAATATCATGGTGGAAAATGGCCGCTTTTCT
GGATTCATCGACTGTGGCCGGCTGGGTGTGGCGGACCGCTATCAGGACATAGCGTTGGCTACCCGTGATA
TTGCTGAAGAGCTTGGCGGCGAATGGGCTGACCGCTTCCTCGTGCTTTACGGTATCGCCGCTCCCGATTC
GCAGCGCATCGCCTTCTATCGCCTTCTTGACGAGTTCTTCTGAGCGGGACTCTGGGGTTCGAAATGACCG
ACCAAGCGACGCCCAACCTGCCATCACGAGATTTCGATTCCACCGCCGCCTTCTATGAAAGGTTGGGCTT
CGGAATCGTTTTCCGGGACGCCGGCTGGATGATCCTCCAGCGCGGGGATCTCATGCTGGAGTTCTTCGCC
CACCCCAACTTGTTTATTGCAGCTTATAATGGTTACAAATAAAGCAATAGCATCACAAATTTCACAAATA
AAGCATTTTTTTCACTGCATTCTAGTTGTGGTTTGTCCAAACTCATCAATGTATCTTATCATGTCTGTAT
ACCGTCGACCTCTAGCTAGAGCTTGGCGTAATCATGGTCATAGCTGTTTCCTGTGTGAAATTGTTATCCG
CTCACAATTCCACACAACATACGAGCCGGAAGCATAAAGTGTAAAGCCTGGGGTGCCTAATGAGTGAGCT
AACTCACATTAATTGCGTTGCGCTCACTGCCCGCTTTCCAGTCGGGAAACCTGTCGTGCCAGCTGCATTA
ATGAATCGGCCAACGCGCGGGGAGAGGCGGTTTGCGTATTGGGCGCTCTTCCGCTTCCTCGCTCACTGAC
TCGCTGCGCTCGGTCGTTCGGCTGCGGCGAGCGGTATCAGCTCACTCAAAGGCGGTAATACGGTTATCCA
CAGAATCAGGGGATAACGCAGGAAAGAACATGTGAGCAAAAGGCCAGCAAAAGGCCAGGAACCGTAAAAA
GGCCGCGTTGCTGGCGTTTTTCCATAGGCTCCGCCCCCCTGACGAGCATCACAAAAATCGACGCTCAAGT
CAGAGGTGGCGAAACCCGACAGGACTATAAAGATACCAGGCGTTTCCCCCTGGAAGCTCCCTCGTGCGCT
CTCCTGTTCCGACCCTGCCGCTTACCGGATACCTGTCCGCCTTTCTCCCTTCGGGAAGCGTGGCGCTTTC
TCATAGCTCACGCTGTAGGTATCTCAGTTCGGTGTAGGTCGTTCGCTCCAAGCTGGGCTGTGTGCACGAA
CCCCCCGTTCAGCCCGACCGCTGCGCCTTATCCGGTAACTATCGTCTTGAGTCCAACCCGGTAAGACACG
ACTTATCGCCACTGGCAGCAGCCACTGGTAACAGGATTAGCAGAGCGAGGTATGTAGGCGGTGCTACAGA
GTTCTTGAAGTGGTGGCCTAACTACGGCTACACTAGAAGAACAGTATTTGGTATCTGCGCTCTGCTGAAG
CCAGTTACCTTCGGAAAAAGAGTTGGTAGCTCTTGATCCGGCAAACAAACCACCGCTGGTAGCGGTGGTT
TTTTTGTTTGCAAGCAGCAGATTACGCGCAGAAAAAAAGGATCTCAAGAAGATCCTTTGATCTTTTCTAC
GGGGTCTGACGCTCAGTGGAACGAAAACTCACGTTAAGGGATTTTGGTCATGAGATTATCAAAAAGGATC
TTCACCTAGATCCTTTTAAATTAAAAATGAAGTTTTAAATCAATCTAAAGTATATATGAGTAAACTTGGT
CTGACAGTTACCAATGCTTAATCAGTGAGGCACCTATCTCAGCGATCTGTCTATTTCGTTCATCCATAGT
TGCCTGACTCCCCGTCGTGTAGATAACTACGATACGGGAGGGCTTACCATCTGGCCCCAGTGCTGCAATG
ATACCGCGAGACCCACGCTCACCGGCTCCAGATTTATCAGCAATAAACCAGCCAGCCGGAAGGGCCGAGC
GCAGAAGTGGTCCTGCAACTTTATCCGCCTCCATCCAGTCTATTAATTGTTGCCGGGAAGCTAGAGTAAG
TAGTTCGCCAGTTAATAGTTTGCGCAACGTTGTTGCCATTGCTACAGGCATCGTGGTGTCACGCTCGTCG
TTTGGTATGGCTTCATTCAGCTCCGGTTCCCAACGATCAAGGCGAGTTACATGATCCCCCATGTTGTGCA
AAAAAGCGGTTAGCTCCTTCGGTCCTCCGATCGTTGTCAGAAGTAAGTTGGCCGCAGTGTTATCACTCAT
GGTTATGGCAGCACTGCATAATTCTCTTACTGTCATGCCATCCGTAAGATGCTTTTCTGTGACTGGTGAG
TACTCAACCAAGTCATTCTGAGAATAGTGTATGCGGCGACCGAGTTGCTCTTGCCCGGCGTCAATACGGG
ATAATACCGCGCCACATAGCAGAACTTTAAAAGTGCTCATCATTGGAAAACGTTCTTCGGGGCGAAAACT
CTCAAGGATCTTACCGCTGTTGAGATCCAGTTCGATGTAACCCACTCGTGCACCCAACTGATCTTCAGCA
TCTTTTACTTTCACCAGCGTTTCTGGGTGAGCAAAAACAGGAAGGCAAAATGCCGCAAAAAAGGGAATAA
GGGCGACACGGAAATGTTGAATACTCATACTCTTCCTTTTTCAATATTATTGAAGCATTTATCAGGGTTA
TTGTCTCATGAGCGGATACATATTTGAATGTATTTAGAAAAATAAACAAATAGGGGTTCCGCGCACATTT
CCCCGAAAAGTGCCACCTGACGTC
Features (pLannotate 1.2.2; 22 found; start..end, strand, type, name):
     28..80      -  misc_feature   bom (fragment): basis of mobility region from pBR322
    235..614     +  enhancer       CMV enhancer: human cytomegalovirus immediate early enhancer
    615..818     +  promoter       CMV promoter: human cytomegalovirus (CMV) immediate early promoter
    814..847     +  LTR            5' LTR (truncated) (fragment): truncated 5' long terminal repeat (LTR) from HIV-1
    863..881     +  promoter       T7 promoter: promoter for bacteriophage T7 RNA polymerase
    913..2505    +  CDS            rep (fragment): R1AB_SARS2 - Experimental evidence at protein level: Swiss-Prot protein existence level 1. [2'-O-methyltransferase]: Methyltransferase that mediates mRNA cap 2'-O-ribose methylation to the 5'-cap structure of viral mRNAs. N7-methyl guanosine cap is a prerequisite for binding of nsp16. Therefore plays an essential role in viral mRNAs cap methylation which is essential to evade immune system. From Severe acute respiratory syndrome coronavirus 2 (2019-nCoV) (SARS-CoV-2).
   2533..2553    +  CDS            FLAG (fragment): FLAG® epitope tag, followed by an enterokinase cleavage site
   2590..2608    -  promoter       SP6 promoter: promoter for bacteriophage SP6 RNA polymerase
   2634..2858    +  polyA_signal   bGH poly(A) signal: bovine growth hormone polyadenylation signal
   2862..2883    +  promoter       SV40 promoter (fragment): SV40 enhancer and early promoter
   2904..3332    +  rep_origin     f1 ori (sequence partly withheld): f1 bacteriophage origin of replication; arrow indicates direction of (+) strand synthesis
   3346..3675    +  promoter       SV40 promoter: SV40 enhancer and early promoter
   3742..4533    +  CDS            neo: KKA2_KLEPN - Also known as kan, nptII. Experimental evidence at protein level: Swiss-Prot protein existence level 1. Resistance to kanamycin, neomycin, paromomycin, ribostamycin, butirosin and gentamicin B. From Klebsiella pneumoniae.
   4557..4715    +  CDS            ble (fragment): BLE_KLEPN - Experimental evidence at protein level: Swiss-Prot protein existence level 1. Binding protein with a strong affinity to the bleomycin family of antibiotics. Binds to CL990; an antimitotic-antibiotic compound. From Klebsiella pneumoniae.
   4710..4831    +  polyA_signal   SV40 poly(A) signal: SV40 polyadenylation signal
   4904..4920    -  protein_bind   lac operator: The lac repressor binds to the lac operator to inhibit transcription in E. coli. This inhibition can be relieved by adding lactose or isopropyl-β-D-thiogalactopyranoside (IPTG). lac repressor encoded by lacI
   4928..4958    -  promoter       lac promoter: promoter for the E. coli lac operon
   4973..4994    -  protein_bind   CAP binding site: CAP binding activates transcription in the presence of cAMP. E. coli catabolite activator protein
   5007..5099    -  CDS            lacI (fragment): lac repressor; lacI; The lac repressor binds to the lac operator to inhibit transcription in E. coli. This inhibition can be relieved by adding lactose or isopropyl-β-D-thiogalactopyranoside (IPTG).
   5282..5870    -  rep_origin     ori: high-copy-number ColE1/pMB1/pBR322/pUC origin of replication
   6041..6901    -  CDS            AmpR: β-lactamase; bla; confers resistance to ampicillin, carbenicillin, and related antibiotics
   6902..7006    -  promoter       AmpR promoter: bla
