[The description below was written by a language model from this plasmid's Addgene catalogue record and pLannotate feature annotations shown in this document.]
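Description:
NSP14-Flag is a mammalian expression plasmid built on the pcDNA3.1 backbone, about 7 kb in total, that drives production of the SARS-CoV-2 non-structural protein 14 carrying a C-terminal FLAG epitope. In bacteria it is maintained by a high-copy ColE1/pUC-type origin and selected through the β-lactamase (AmpR) gene under its own promoter. An f1 origin is also present. For selection in mammalian cells, an SV40 enhancer/early promoter drives the neomycin phosphotransferase gene, terminated by an SV40 polyadenylation signal, conferring G418 resistance. Small annotated fragments such as the bom, lac regulatory, ble, lacI and truncated HIV-1 LTR matches appear to be backbone remnants or short similarity hits rather than functional parts of the design.

The expression cassette consists of the human cytomegalovirus immediate early enhancer and promoter, followed by a T7 promoter, the NSP14 open reading frame, the FLAG tag and a bovine growth hormone polyadenylation signal, with a reverse-oriented SP6 promoter between the tag and the poly(A) signal. The insert of roughly 1.6 kb derives from the ORF1ab polyprotein of the Wuhan-Hu-1 isolate and carries many synonymous changes from codon optimization. The automated annotation identifies it only as a fragment of the replicase polyprotein, and the descriptive text attached to that hit concerns the 2'-O-methyltransferase rather than NSP14 specifically. The insert was introduced by ligation-independent cloning. The construct is intended for expressing tagged NSP14 in mammalian cells, where the FLAG epitope allows detection or immunoprecipitation. It was deposited with a study of host factors that bind SARS-CoV-2 proteins and promote virus replication.
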