Addgene plasmid #210346: NSP14-Flag
Purpose: Expresses SARS-CoV-2 NSP14 fused with Flag in mammalian cells
Depositing lab: Michele Pagano. Depositing organization: NYU Grossman School of Medicine. Publication: The REEP5/TRAM1 complex binds SARS-CoV-2 NSP3 and promotes virus replication. Li J, Gui Q, Liang FX, Sall J, Zhang Q, Duan Y, Dhabaria A, Askenazi M, Ueberheide B, Stapleford KA, Pagano M. J Virol. 2023 Sep 28:e0050723. doi: 10.1128/jvi.00507-23. PubMed 37768083.
Backbone
  Vector backbone: PcDNA3.1
  Backbone size w/o insert (bp): 5400
  Total vector size (bp): 7000
  Vector type: Mammalian Expression
  Selectable markers: Neomycin (select with G418)
Growth in bacteria
  Bacterial resistance: Ampicillin, 100 μg/mL
  Growth temperature: 37°C
  Growth strain: DH5alpha
  Copy number: High Copy
Gene/Insert
  Gene/Insert name: SARS-CoV-2 NSP14
  Species: H. sapiens (human); SARS-CoV-2 isolate Wuhan-Hu-1
  Insert size (bp): 1587
  Mutation: Many synonymous changes due to codon optimization
  Entrez Gene: ORF1ab (a.k.a. GU280_gp01)
  Tag / fusion protein: Flag (C terminal on insert)
  Cloning method: Ligation Independent Cloning
  Sequencing primers: 5′ CMV-F; 3′ BGHR
Terms and licenses: Academic/Nonprofit Terms; Industry Terms: Not Available to Industry
How to cite: NSP14-Flag was a gift from Michele Pagano (Addgene plasmid # 210346 ; http://n2t.net/addgene:210346 ; RRID:Addgene_210346)
